Addgene plasmid #184919: pEasyG3_hph
Purpose: Template to generate via PCR two gRNAs for expression in S. cerevisiae. The PCR product from pEasyG3_hph recombines in vivo with a PCR product from pEasyG3_mic.
Depositing lab: Jeferson Gross. Depositing organization: Instituto de Pesquisa em Bioenergia (IPBEN), UNESP. Publication: EasyGuide Plasmids Support in Vivo Assembly of gRNAs for CRISPR/Cas9 Applications in Saccharomyces cerevisiae. Jacobus AP, Barreto JA, de Bem LS, Menegon YA, Fier I, Bueno JGR, Dos Santos LV, Gross J. ACS Synth Biol. 2022 Nov 18;11(11):3886-3891. doi: 10.1021/acssynbio.2c00348. Epub 2022 Oct 18. PubMed 36257021.
Backbone
  Vector backbone: pUC19
  Vector type: Bacterial Expression, CRISPR
  Selectable markers: Hygromycin ; hphMX, hygromycin resistance, yeast selection marker
Growth in bacteria
  Bacterial resistance: Chloramphenicol, 25 μg/mL
  Growth temperature: 37°C
  Growth strain: DH5alpha
  Copy number: High Copy
Gene/Insert
  Gene/Insert name: gRNA scaffold
  Species: Streptococcus pyogenes
Terms and licenses: Academic/Nonprofit Terms; Industry Terms: Not Available to Industry
How to cite: pEasyG3_hph was a gift from Jeferson Gross (Addgene plasmid # 184919 ; http://n2t.net/addgene:184919 ; RRID:Addgene_184919)
