[The description below was written by a language model from this plasmid's Addgene catalogue record and pLannotate feature annotations shown in this document.]
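Description:
pEasyG3_hph is a 4,286-nt, pUC19-derived, high-copy plasmid that serves as a PCR template rather than as a vector delivered directly into cells. It belongs to the EasyGuide system for CRISPR/Cas9 work in Saccharomyces cerevisiae. In E. coli it replicates from a ColE1/pUC-type origin and is selected with chloramphenicol through a cat gene driven by its native promoter. Only a fragment of the AmpR promoter remains from the original ampicillin cassette. No yeast replication origin is annotated in the feature table, which fits its role as a source of amplicons.

The payload combines a yeast drug marker with the parts needed for guide RNA expression. The hphMX cassette consists of the Ashbya gossypii TEF promoter, a hygromycin phosphotransferase coding sequence (annotated as a fragment spanning the numbering origin) and the TEF terminator, and it confers hygromycin resistance in yeast. On either side of this cassette, in reverse orientation, lie the S. cerevisiae SNR52 promoter, an RNA polymerase III promoter commonly used to drive gRNAs, and a Streptococcus pyogenes Cas9 gRNA scaffold followed by the SUP4 terminator. The promoter and scaffold are therefore separated on the template.

According to the record, PCR from this plasmid yields a product used to generate two gRNAs, and that product recombines in vivo in yeast with a second PCR product amplified from the companion plasmid pEasyG3_mic. The record does not state how the spacer sequences are introduced or what the companion fragment contributes. The T7 and SP6 promoters, a short tnpA fragment and a bom fragment are also annotated and appear to be backbone or linker remnants.
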