Features (pLannotate 1.2.2; 14 found; start..end, strand, type, name):
    174..371     +  terminator     TEF terminator: Ashbya gossypii TEF terminator
    422..441     -  terminator     SUP4 terminator: transcription terminator for the S. cerevisiae SUP4 tRNA gene
    446..520     -  misc_RNA       gRNA scaffold: guide RNA scaffold for the Streptococcus pyogenes CRISPR/Cas9 system
    521..601     +  CDS            tnpA (fragment): TN5P_ECOLX - Also known as tnp. Experimental evidence at protein level: Swiss-Prot protein existence level 1. Mediates transposition of transposon Tn5 by a 'cut and paste' mechanism. First, the monomeric transposase binds the 19 bp inverted DNA repeats flanking the transposon. Then, dimerization of the DNA- bound transposase creates a synaptic DNA complex. After nicking of the first DNA strand, excision of the transposon proceeds through a series of intermediates. The transposase then mediates the insertion of the transposon at a new site by strand transfer. The activity of the wild- type tran
    648..666     -  promoter       SP6 promoter: promoter for bacteriophage SP6 RNA polymerase
   1096..1684    -  rep_origin     ori: high-copy-number ColE1/pMB1/pBR322/pUC origin of replication
   1785..1887    +  promoter       cat promoter: promoter of the E. coli cat gene encoding chloramphenicol acetyltransferase
   1888..2544    +  CDS            cat: CAT_ECOLX - Experimental evidence at protein level: Swiss-Prot protein existence level 1. This enzyme is an effector of chloramphenicol resistance in bacteria. From Escherichia coli. This protein is used as a marker in many commonly used cloning vectors, such as pACYC184.
   2591..2648    -  promoter       AmpR promoter (fragment): bla
   2658..2676    +  promoter       T7 promoter: promoter for bacteriophage T7 RNA polymerase
   2739..3007    -  promoter       SNR52 promoter: promoter for the S. cerevisiae small nucleolar RNA gene SNR52
   3017..3059    +  misc_feature   bom (fragment): basis of mobility region from pBR322
   3082..3425    +  promoter       TEF promoter: Ashbya gossypii TEF promoter
   3432..167     +  CDS            HygR (fragment) (across the origin): aminoglycoside phosphotransferase from E. coli; aph(4)-Ia; confers resistance to hygromycin
>Addgene plasmid #184919 | pEasyG3_hph | addgene full sequence | sequence record 368411 | Addgene NGS Result
GCTTGGGCGCAGGGTCGATGCGACGCAATCGTCCGATCCGGAGCCGGGACTGTCGGGCGTACACAAATCG
CCCGCAGAAGCGCGGCCGTCTGGACCGATGGCTGTGTAGAAGTACTCGCCGATAGTGGAAACCGACGCCC
CAGCACTAGTCCGAGGGCAAAGGAATAATCAGTACTGACAATAAAAAGATTCTTGTTTTCAAGAACTTGT
CATTTGTATAGTTTTTTTATATTGTAGTTGTTCTATTTTAATCAAATGTTAGCGTGATTTATATTTTTTT
TCGCCTCGACATCATCTGCCCAGATGCGAAGTTAAGTGCGCAGAAAGTAATATCATGCGTCAATCGTATG
TGAATGCTGGTCGCTATACTGCTGTCGATTCGATACTAACGCCGCCATCCAGTGTCCAAAACGAGCTCTC
GAGACATAAAAAACAAAAAAAGCACCACCGACTCGGTGCCACTTTTTCAAGTTGATAACGGACTAGCCTT
ATTTTAACTTGCTATTTCTAGCTCTAAAACAAGGAAGCGGAACACGTAGAAAGCCAGTCCGCAGAAACGG
TGCTGACCCCGGATGAATGTCAGCTACTGGGCTATCTGGACCTCCGTACCAAGACTTCGAATTCGGATCC
CTCGAGCGATACACACTTCTATAGTGTCACCTAAATGCGTTTAAACCTTCCTGCAGGTGACGATTACCTA
ACAATCGGTCGATTCGTTTGATGTTATGTTTTGTTCTCGCTTTGGTTGGCAGGTTACGGCCAAGTTCGGT
AAGAGTGAGAGTTTTACAGTCAAGTAATGCGTGGCAAGCCAACGTTAAGCTGTTGAGTCGTTTTAAGTGT
AATTCGGGGCAGAATTGGTAAAGAGAGTCGTGTAAAATATCGAGTTCGCACATCTTGTTGTCTGATTATT
GATTTTTCGGCTTCCTCGCTCACTGACTCGCTGCGCTCGGTCGTTCGGCTGCGGCGAGCGGTATCAGCTC
ACTCAAAGGCGGTAATACGGTTATCCACAGAATCAGGGGATAACGCAGGAAAGAACATGTGAGCAAAAGG
CCAGCAAAAGGCCAGGAACCGTAAAAAGGCCGCATTGCTGGCGTTTTTCCATAGGCTCCGCCCCCCTGAC
GAGCATCACAAAAATCGACGCTCAAGTCAGAGGTGGCGAAACCCGACAGGACTATAAAGATACCAGGCGT
TTCCCCCTGGAAGCTCCCTCGTGCGCTCTCCTGTTCCGACCCTGCCGCTTACCGGATACCTGTCCGCCTT
TCTCCCTTCGGGAAGCGTGGCGCTTTCTCATAGCTCACGCTGTAGGTATCTCAGTTCGGTGTAGGTCGTT
CGCTCCAAGCTGGGCTGTGTGCACGAACCCCCCGTTCAGCCCGACCGCTGCGCCTTATCCGGTAACTATC
GTCTTGAGTCCAACCCGGTAAGACACGACTTATCGCCACTGGCAGCAGCCACTGGTAACAGGATTAGCAG
AGCGAGGTATGTAGGCGGTGCTACAGAGTTCTTGAAGTGGTGGCCTAACTACGGCTACACTAGAAGAACA
GTATTTGGTATCTGCGCTCTGCTGAAGCCAGTTACCTTCGGAAAAAGAGTTGGTAGCTCTTGATCCGGCA
AACAAACCACCGCTGGTAGCGGTGGTTTTTTTGTTTGCAAGCAGCAGATTACGCGCAGAAAAAAAGGATC
TCAAGAAGATCCTTTGATCTTTTCTACGGGGTCTGACGCTCAGTGGAACGAAAACTCACGTTAAGGGATT
TTGGTCATGACAACTTTTGGCGAAAATGAGACTTTGATCGGCACGTAAGAGGTTCCAACTTTCACCATAA
TGAAATAAGATCACTACCGGGCGTATTTTTTGAGTTATCGAGATTTTCAGGAGCTAAGGAAGCTAAAATG
GAGAAAAAAATCACTGGATATACCACCGTTGATATATCCCAATGGCATCGTAAAGAACATTTTGAGGCAT
TTCAGTCAGTTGCTCAATGTACCTATAACCAGACCGTTCAGCTGGATATTACGGCCTTTTTAAAGACCGT
AAAGAAAAATAAGCACAAGTTTTATCCGGCCTTTATTCACATTCTTGCCCGCCTGATGAATGCTCATCCG
GAATTTCGTATGGCAATGAAAGACGGTGAGCTGGTGATATGGGATAGTGTTCACCCTTGTTACACCGTTT
TCCATGAGCAAACTGAAACGTTTTCATCGCTCTGGAGTGAATACCACGACGATTTCCGGCAGTTTCTACA
CATATATTCGCAAGATGTGGCGTGTTACGGTGAAAACCTGGCCTATTTCCCTAAAGGGTTTATTGAGAAT
ATGTTTTTTGTCTCAGCCAATCCCTGGGTGAGTTTCACCAGTTTTGATTTAAACGTGGCCAATATGGACA
ACTTCTTCGCCCCCGTTTTCACCATGGGCAAATATTATACGCAAGGCGACAAGGTGCTGATGCCGCTGGC
GATTCAGGTTCATCATGCCGTTTGTGATGGCTTCCATGTCGGCAGAATGCTTAATGAATTACAACAGTAC
TGCGATGAGTGGCAGGGCGGGGCGTAATTTTTTTAAGGCAGTTATTGGTGCCCTTAAACGCCTGGTGCTA
CTCATGAGCGGATACATATTTGAATGTATTTAGAAAAATAAACAAATAGGGGTTCCGCCCGCGAAATTAA
TACGACTCACTATAGGGAGACTCACATGCGGCCGCCTCGAGAATTCTGACGTCTTAATTAAGAAGTCTAC
AGGAATGGGATCATTTATCTTTCACTGCGGAGAAGTTTCGAACGCCGAAACATGCGCACCAACTTTCACT
TCTACAGCGTTTGACCAAAATCTTTTGAACAGAACATTGTAGGGTGTGAAAAAATGCGCACCTTTACCGC
TAGCCCAAGAGGGCACTACAAAATCTAGAGTTGTACTTCAAACGTACATGTAATCACCTTGTATATACTC
GAAAGAAAACATCAAGTTTCTGTATAAATATGAGTGAAAGCATAATCATACATTATCTTTTCAAAGAATT
ACCCGGCTGGCTTAACTATGCGGCATCAGAGCAGATTGTACTGAGAGTGTAGGGATAACAGGGTAATCAG
CGACATGGAGGCCCAGAATACCCTCCTTGACAGTCTTGACGTGCGCAGCTCAGGGGCATGATGTGACTGT
CGCCCGTACATTTAGCCCATACATCCCCATGTATAATCATTTGCATCCATACATTTTGATGGCCGCACGG
CGCGAAGCAAAAATTACGGCTCCTCGCTGCAGACCTGCGAGCAGGGAAACGCTCCCCTCACAGACGCGTT
GAATTGTCCCCACGCCGCGCCCCTGTAGAGAAATATAAAAGGTTAGGATTTGCCACTGAGGTTCTTCTTT
CATATACTTCCTTTTAAAATCTTGCTAGGATACAGTTCTCACATCACATCCGAACATAAACAACCATGGG
TAAAAAGCCTGAACTCACCGCGACGTCTGTCGAGAAGTTTCTGATCGAAAAGTTCGACAGCGTCTCCGAC
CTGATGCAGCTCTCGGAGGGCGAAGAATCTCGTGCTTTCAGCTTCGATGTAGGAGGGCGTGGATATGTCC
TGCGGGTAAATAGCTGCGCCGATGGTTTCTACAAAGATCGTTATGTTTATCGGCACTTTGCATCGGCCGC
GCTCCCGATTCCGGAAGTGCTTGACATTGGGGAATTCAGCGAGAGCCTGACCTATTGCATCTCCCGCCGT
GCACAGGGTGTCACGTTGCAAGACCTGCCTGAAACCGAACTGCCCGCTGTTCTGCAGCCGGTCGCGGAGG
CCATGGATGCGATCGCTGCGGCCGATCTTAGCCAGACGAGCGGGTTCGGCCCATTCGGACCGCAAGGAAT
CGGTCAATACACTACATGGCGTGATTTCATATGCGCGATTGCTGATCCCCATGTGTATCACTGGCAAACT
GTGATGGACGACACCGTCAGTGCGTCCGTCGCGCAGGCTCTCGATGAGCTGATGCTTTGGGCCGAGGACT
GCCCCGAAGTCCGGCACCTCGTGCACGCGGATTTCGGCTCCAACAATGTCCTGACGGACAATGGCCGCAT
AACAGCGGTCATTGACTGGAGCGAGGCGATGTTCGGGGATTCCCAATACGAGGTCGCCAACATCTTCTTC
TGGAGGCCGTGGTTGGCTTGTATGGAGCAGCAGACGCGCTACTTCGAGCGGAGGCATCCGGAGCTTGCAG
GATCGCCGCGGCTCCGGGCGTATATGCTCCGCATTGGTCTTGACCAACTCTATCAGAGCTTGGTTGACGG
CAATTTCGATGATGCA
